Addgene plasmid #20244: pE1B-C-F/Sox10-MCS5
Depositing lab: William Pavan. Depositing organization: National Human Genome Research Institute (NHGRI). Publication: Identification of neural crest and glial enhancers at the mouse Sox10 locus through transgenesis in zebrafish. Antonellis A, Huynh JL, Lee-Lin SQ, Vinton RM, Renaud G, Loftus SK, Elliot G, Wolfsberg TG, Green ED, McCallion AS, Pavan WJ. PLoS Genet. 2008 . 4(9):e1000174. 10.1371/journal.pgen.1000174 PubMed 18773071.
Backbone
  Vector backbone: pE1B-C-F
  Backbone size w/o insert (bp): 4909
  Vector type: Mammalian Expression
Growth in bacteria
  Bacterial resistance: Ampicillin, 100 μg/mL
  Growth temperature: 37°C
  Growth strain: DH5alpha
  Copy number: High Copy
Gene/Insert
  Gene/Insert name: Sox10-MCS5
  Species: M. musculus (mouse)
  Insert size (bp): 547
  Cloning method: Gateway Cloning; 5′ cloning site attR (destroyed during cloning); 3′ cloning site attR (destroyed during cloning)
  Sequencing primers: 5′ n/a
Terms and licenses: Academic/Nonprofit Terms; Industry Terms: Not Available to Industry
How to cite: pE1B-C-F/Sox10-MCS5 was a gift from William Pavan (Addgene plasmid # 20244 ; http://n2t.net/addgene:20244 ; RRID:Addgene_20244)
