[The description below was written by a language model from this plasmid's Addgene catalogue record and pLannotate feature annotations shown in this document.]
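Description:
pE1B-C-F/Sox10-MCS5 is a mammalian luciferase reporter plasmid built to test the enhancer activity of a noncoding segment from the mouse Sox10 locus. The 547 bp insert, Sox10-MCS5, was moved into the 4.9 kb pE1B-C-F destination backbone by Gateway recombination, which consumed the vector's attR sites. The full depositor sequence (about 5.45 kb) accordingly shows the insert region flanked by attB1 and attB2 sites, with attB2 spanning the numbering origin of the circular sequence.

Immediately downstream of the insert lies the firefly luciferase luc+ coding sequence, followed by an SV40 polyadenylation signal. The backbone name suggests a minimal E1B promoter between the recombination site and the reporter, but no promoter is annotated there in the feature table, so the record does not confirm it. Upstream of attB1 sit a synthetic poly(A) signal and the RNA polymerase II pause site from the human α2-globin gene. These elements are commonly used in luciferase vectors to block read-through transcription from the backbone, so that reporter signal reflects the cloned regulatory element. Short fragments matching SV40 large T antigen, TcR and lacZα are annotated and appear to be remnants of vector construction rather than functional genes.

The plasmid is propagated in E. coli at high copy from a ColE1/pUC-type origin with ampicillin selection via β-lactamase, and it also carries an f1 origin for single-stranded DNA production. No mammalian selection marker is annotated, which fits transient transfection assays. The associated publication concerns identifying neural crest and glial enhancers at the mouse Sox10 locus, so this construct's likely role is to measure the transcriptional activity of the MCS5 segment in cultured cells.
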