Features (pLannotate 1.2.2; 13 found; start..end, strand, type, name):
    111..1763    +  CDS            luciferase: firefly luciferase; luc+; enhanced luc+ version of the luciferase gene
   1804..1925    -  polyA_signal   SV40 poly(A) signal: SV40 polyadenylation signal
   1948..2016    -  CDS            large T antigen (fragment): large T antigen from SV40 (simian virus 40)
   2032..2164    +  CDS            TcR (fragment): tetracycline efflux protein; tet; confers resistance to tetracycline
   2344..2932    -  rep_origin     ori: high-copy-number ColE1/pMB1/pBR322/pUC origin of replication
   3103..3963    -  CDS            AmpR: β-lactamase; bla; confers resistance to ampicillin, carbenicillin, and related antibiotics
   3964..4068    -  promoter       AmpR promoter: bla
   4095..4523    +  rep_origin     f1 ori (sequence partly withheld): f1 bacteriophage origin of replication; arrow indicates direction of (+) strand synthesis
   4555..4622    -  CDS            lacZα (fragment): LacZα fragment of β-galactosidase; lacZ fragment
   4681..4729    +  polyA_signal   poly(A) signal: synthetic polyadenylation signal
   4743..4834    +  misc_feature   pause site: RNA polymerase II transcriptional pause signal from the human α2 globin gene
   4873..4897    +  protein_bind   attB1: mutant version of attB; recombination site for the Gateway® BP reaction BP Clonase™
   5444..14      -  protein_bind   attB2 (across the origin): mutant version of attB; recombination site for the Gateway® BP reaction BP Clonase™
>Addgene plasmid #20244 | pE1B-C-F/Sox10-MCS5 | depositor full sequence | sequence record 9527 | Author sequence
TTGTACAAAGTGGTGATGGGCTCGAGATCTCAGGGATATAAAGCTGGGTTGGTGTTGCTTTGAATAGTTC
ATCTTAAGCTTGGCATTCCGGTACTGTTGGTAAAGCCACCATGGAAGACGCCAAAAACATAAAGAAAGGC
CCGGCGCCATTCTATCCGCTGGAAGATGGAACCGCTGGAGAGCAACTGCATAAGGCTATGAAGAGATACG
CCCTGGTTCCTGGAACAATTGCTTTTACAGATGCACATATCGAGGTGGACATCACTTACGCTGAGTACTT
CGAAATGTCCGTTCGGTTGGCAGAAGCTATGAAACGATATGGGCTGAATACAAATCACAGAATCGTCGTA
TGCAGTGAAAACTCTCTTCAATTCTTTATGCCGGTGTTGGGCGCGTTATTTATCGGAGTTGCAGTTGCGC
CCGCGAACGACATTTATAATGAACGTGAATTGCTCAACAGTATGGGCATTTCGCAGCCTACCGTGGTGTT
CGTTTCCAAAAAGGGGTTGCAAAAAATTTTGAACGTGCAAAAAAAGCTCCCAATCATCCAAAAAATTATT
ATCATGGATTCTAAAACGGATTACCAGGGATTTCAGTCGATGTACACGTTCGTCACATCTCATCTACCTC
CCGGTTTTAATGAATACGATTTTGTGCCAGAGTCCTTCGATAGGGACAAGACAATTGCACTGATCATGAA
CTCCTCTGGATCTACTGGTCTGCCTAAAGGTGTCGCTCTGCCTCATAGAACTGCCTGCGTGAGATTCTCG
CATGCCAGAGATCCTATTTTTGGCAATCAAATCATTCCGGATACTGCGATTTTAAGTGTTGTTCCATTCC
ATCACGGTTTTGGAATGTTTACTACACTCGGATATTTGATATGTGGATTTCGAGTCGTCTTAATGTATAG
ATTTGAAGAAGAGCTGTTTCTGAGGAGCCTTCAGGATTACAAGATTCAAAGTGCGCTGCTGGTGCCAACC
CTATTCTCCTTCTTCGCCAAAAGCACTCTGATTGACAAATACGATTTATCTAATTTACACGAAATTGCTT
CTGGTGGCGCTCCCCTCTCTAAGGAAGTCGGGGAAGCGGTTGCCAAGAGGTTCCATCTGCCAGGTATCAG
GCAAGGATATGGGCTCACTGAGACTACATCAGCTATTCTGATTACACCCGAGGGGGATGATAAACCGGGC
GCGGTCGGTAAAGTTGTTCCATTTTTTGAAGCGAAGGTTGTGGATCTGGATACCGGGAAAACGCTGGGCG
TTAATCAAAGAGGCGAACTGTGTGTGAGAGGTCCTATGATTATGTCCGGTTATGTAAACAATCCGGAAGC
GACCAACGCCTTGATTGACAAGGATGGATGGCTACATTCTGGAGACATAGCTTACTGGGACGAAGACGAA
CACTTCTTCATCGTTGACCGCCTGAAGTCTCTGATTAAGTACAAAGGCTATCAGGTGGCTCCCGCTGAAT
TGGAATCCATCTTGCTCCAACACCCCAACATCTTCGACGCAGGTGTCGCAGGTCTTCCCGACGATGACGC
CGGTGAACTTCCCGCCGCCGTTGTTGTTTTGGAGCACGGAAAGACGATGACGGAAAAAGAGATCGTGGAT
TACGTCGCCAGTCAAGTAACAACCGCGAAAAAGTTGCGCGGAGGAGTTGTGTTTGTGGACGAAGTACCGA
AAGGTCTTACCGGAAAACTCGACGCAAGAAAAATCAGAGAGATCCTCATAAAGGCCAAGAAGGGCGGAAA
GATCGCCGTGTAATTCTAGAGTCGGGGCGGCCGGCCGCTTCGAGCAGACATGATAAGATACATTGATGAG
TTTGGACAAACCACAACTAGAATGCAGTGAAAAAAATGCTTTATTTGTGAAATTTGTGATGCTATTGCTT
TATTTGTAACCATTATAAGCTGCAATAAACAAGTTAACAACAACAATTGCATTCATTTTATGTTTCAGGT
TCAGGGGGAGGTGTGGGAGGTTTTTTAAAGCAAGTAAAACCTCTACAAATGTGGTAAAATCGATAAGGAT
CCGTCGACCGATGCCCTTGAGAGCCTTCAACCCAGTCAGCTCCTTCCGGTGGGCGCGGGGCATGACTATC
GTCGCCGCACTTATGACTGTCTTCTTTATCATGCAACTCGTAGGACAGGTGCCGGCAGCGCTCTTCCGCT
TCCTCGCTCACTGACTCGCTGCGCTCGGTCGTTCGGCTGCGGCGAGCGGTATCAGCTCACTCAAAGGCGG
TAATACGGTTATCCACAGAATCAGGGGATAACGCAGGAAAGAACATGTGAGCAAAAGGCCAGCAAAAGGC
CAGGAACCGTAAAAAGGCCGCGTTGCTGGCGTTTTTCCATAGGCTCCGCCCCCCTGACGAGCATCACAAA
AATCGACGCTCAAGTCAGAGGTGGCGAAACCCGACAGGACTATAAAGATACCAGGCGTTTCCCCCTGGAA
GCTCCCTCGTGCGCTCTCCTGTTCCGACCCTGCCGCTTACCGGATACCTGTCCGCCTTTCTCCCTTCGGG
AAGCGTGGCGCTTTCTCATAGCTCACGCTGTAGGTATCTCAGTTCGGTGTAGGTCGTTCGCTCCAAGCTG
GGCTGTGTGCACGAACCCCCCGTTCAGCCCGACCGCTGCGCCTTATCCGGTAACTATCGTCTTGAGTCCA
ACCCGGTAAGACACGACTTATCGCCACTGGCAGCAGCCACTGGTAACAGGATTAGCAGAGCGAGGTATGT
AGGCGGTGCTACAGAGTTCTTGAAGTGGTGGCCTAACTACGGCTACACTAGAAGAACAGTATTTGGTATC
TGCGCTCTGCTGAAGCCAGTTACCTTCGGAAAAAGAGTTGGTAGCTCTTGATCCGGCAAACAAACCACCG
CTGGTAGCGGTGGTTTTTTTGTTTGCAAGCAGCAGATTACGCGCAGAAAAAAAGGATCTCAAGAAGATCC
TTTGATCTTTTCTACGGGGTCTGACGCTCAGTGGAACGAAAACTCACGTTAAGGGATTTTGGTCATGAGA
TTATCAAAAAGGATCTTCACCTAGATCCTTTTAAATTAAAAATGAAGTTTTAAATCAATCTAAAGTATAT
ATGAGTAAACTTGGTCTGACAGTTACCAATGCTTAATCAGTGAGGCACCTATCTCAGCGATCTGTCTATT
TCGTTCATCCATAGTTGCCTGACTCCCCGTCGTGTAGATAACTACGATACGGGAGGGCTTACCATCTGGC
CCCAGTGCTGCAATGATACCGCGAGACCCACGCTCACCGGCTCCAGATTTATCAGCAATAAACCAGCCAG
CCGGAAGGGCCGAGCGCAGAAGTGGTCCTGCAACTTTATCCGCCTCCATCCAGTCTATTAATTGTTGCCG
GGAAGCTAGAGTAAGTAGTTCGCCAGTTAATAGTTTGCGCAACGTTGTTGCCATTGCTACAGGCATCGTG
GTGTCACGCTCGTCGTTTGGTATGGCTTCATTCAGCTCCGGTTCCCAACGATCAAGGCGAGTTACATGAT
CCCCCATGTTGTGCAAAAAAGCGGTTAGCTCCTTCGGTCCTCCGATCGTTGTCAGAAGTAAGTTGGCCGC
AGTGTTATCACTCATGGTTATGGCAGCACTGCATAATTCTCTTACTGTCATGCCATCCGTAAGATGCTTT
TCTGTGACTGGTGAGTACTCAACCAAGTCATTCTGAGAATAGTGTATGCGGCGACCGAGTTGCTCTTGCC
CGGCGTCAATACGGGATAATACCGCGCCACATAGCAGAACTTTAAAAGTGCTCATCATTGGAAAACGTTC
TTCGGGGCGAAAACTCTCAAGGATCTTACCGCTGTTGAGATCCAGTTCGATGTAACCCACTCGTGCACCC
AACTGATCTTCAGCATCTTTTACTTTCACCAGCGTTTCTGGGTGAGCAAAAACAGGAAGGCAAAATGCCG
CAAAAAAGGGAATAAGGGCGACACGGAAATGTTGAATACTCATACTCTTCCTTTTTCAATATTATTGAAG
CATTTATCAGGGTTATTGTCTCATGAGCGGATACATATTTGAATGTATTTAGAAAAATAAACAAATAGGG
GTTCCGCGCACATTTCCCCGAAAAGTGCCACCTG
[124 nt withheld, positions 4095-4218]
C
[91 nt withheld, positions 4220-4310]
A
[49 nt withheld, positions 4312-4360]
CCTTTGACGTTGGAGTCCACGTTCTTT
[37 nt withheld, positions 4388-4424]
ACCCTATCTCGGTCTATTCTTTTGATTTATAAGGGATTTTGCCGATTTCGGCCTATTGGTTAAAAAATGA
GCTGATTTAACAAAAATTTAACGCGAATTTTAACAAAATATTAACGCTTACAATTTGCCATTCGCCATTC
AGGCTGCGCAACTGTTGGGAAGGGCGATCGGTGCGGGCCTCTTCGCTATTACGCCAGCCCAAGCTACCAT
GATAAGTAAGTAATATTAAGGTACGGGAGGTACTTGGAGCGGCCGCAATAAAATATCTTTATTTTCATTA
CATCTGTGTGTTGGTTTTTTGTGTGAATCGATAGTACTAACATACGCTCTCCATCAAAACAAAACGAAAC
AAAACAAACTAGCAAAATAGGCTGTCCCCAGTGCAAGTGCAGGTGCCAGAACATTTCTCTATCGATAGGT
ACCGAGCTCTTACGCGTGCTAGCCCATCACAAGTTTGTACAAAAAAGCAGGCTCAGTTTCCCTCTCTTGT
AATACAGGGGTGAATTGTCTCCATAACCGCAAGACCCTCTCCAGCTGTGCCCTCCTGTGACTGAGAGTCT
GAGAGCAGAGGCAGGAAGGCAAGATGGGGCCCCTCTTTCCCCACCTCCTCTCCCTGTCCCCCAGGGTCAC
CCCAAAGCCGCCCCTCCCCAGCTCCCTGGGACTTCCCTGCAGCTGCAGACTGGGGAGACAATCGGGTGCT
TTAGAGAAATACATTTTTGGGCTAATTTGCCATGCAGAAGTGTTTCTCTTACCCTTTAAAGGCAGAGAAC
AAAGAGACCTTTCTGTGCCTGGGCAGGCTGCTGGGAAGGGGACCGCAGCTGTAGGGGCTGTCGACCCTCC
CTCCCTCCATCCCAGTGAGCATCCCAGCACACAGCCCCCGTGTCCCACCCCCCGCCCCCAAGAGGGACAG
CCTGGACTTTCCCAGCCTCCCCCAGTTGCCCAGCCGGGCCCAGCCCCCTCCCACCAGCTGCCCCAGGCGA
GAGGGAAAGTGTGCGTGGGTGGCGACTGGGTGGGGAGGGACCCAGCTTTC
