>Addgene plasmid #20244 | pE1B-C-F/Sox10-MCS5 | addgene partial sequence | sequence record 26099 | 20244 with LucNrev
GGCGCCGGGCCTTTCTTTATGTTTTTGGCGTCTTCCATGGTGGCTTTACCAACAGTACCGGAATGCCAAG
CTTAAGATGAACTATTCAAAGCAACACCAACCCAGCTTTATATCCCTGAGATCTCGAGCCCATCACAAGT
TTGTACAAAAAAGCAGGCTCAGTTTCCCTCTCTTGTAATACAGGGGTGAATTGTCTCCATAACCGCAAGA
CCCTCTCCAGCTGTGCCCTCCTGTGACTGAGAGTCTGAGAGCAGAGGCAGGAAGGCAAGATGGGGCCCCT
CTTTCCCCACCTCCTCTCCCTGTCCCCCAGGGTCACCCCAAAGCCGCCCCTCCCCAGCTCCCTGGGACTT
CCCTGCAGCTGCAGACTGGGGAGACAATCGGGTGCTTTAGAGAAATACATTTTTGGGCTAATTTGCCATG
CAGAAGTGTTTCTCTTACCCTTTAAAGGCAGAGAACAAAGAGACCTTTCTGTGCCTGGGCAGGCTGCTGG
GAAGGGGACCGCAGCTGTAGGGGCTGTCGACCCTCCCTCCCTCCATCCCAGTGAGCATCCCAGCACACAG
CCCCCGTGTCCCACCCCCCGCCCCCAAGAGGGACAGCCTGGACTTTCCCAGCCTCCCCCAGTTGCCCAGC
CGGGCCCAGCCCCCTCCCACCAGCTGCCCCAGGCGAGAGGGAAAGTGTGCGTGGGTGGCGACTGGGTGGG
GAGGGACCCAGCTTTCTTGTACAAAGTGGTGATGGCTAGCACGCGTAAGAGCTCGGTACCTATCGATAGA
GAAATGTTCTGGCACCTGCACTTGCACTGGGGACAGCCTATTTTGCTAGTTTGTTTTG
